Addgene plasmid #17515: pAd-DsRed
Depositing lab: Anton Bennett. Depositing organization: Yale University. Publication: Nucleoplasmic calcium is required for cell proliferation. Rodrigues MA, Gomes DA, Leite MF, Grant W, Zhang L, Lam W, Cheng YC, Bennett AM, Nathanson MH. J Biol Chem. 2007 Jun 8. 282(23):17061-8. 10.1074/jbc.M700490200 PubMed 17420246.
Backbone
  Vector backbone: Adenoviral Recombinant (pAdEasy)
  Backbone size w/o insert (bp): 33400
  Vector type: Mammalian Expression, Adenoviral
Growth in bacteria
  Bacterial resistance: Kanamycin, 50 μg/mL
  Growth temperature: 37°C
  Growth strain: DH5alpha
  Copy number: Low Copy
Gene/Insert
  Gene/Insert name: pAd-DsRed
  Insert size (bp): 700
  Cloning method: Restriction Enzyme; 5′ cloning site SalI (not destroyed); 3′ cloning site XbaI (not destroyed)
  Sequencing primers: 5′ GTGGCAAAAGTGACGTTTTTGG
Terms and licenses: Academic/Nonprofit Terms; Industry Terms: Not Available to Industry
Depositor comments: AdEasy is a registered trademark of the Johns Hopkins University.
How to cite: pAd-DsRed was a gift from Anton Bennett (Addgene plasmid # 17515 ; http://n2t.net/addgene:17515 ; RRID:Addgene_17515)
