[The description below was written by a language model from this plasmid's Addgene catalogue record.]
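Description:
pAd-DsRed is a recombinant adenoviral plasmid built on the pAdEasy system, catalogued as a mammalian expression and adenoviral vector. The backbone is listed at about 33.4 kb, consistent with a plasmid that carries most of an adenoviral genome. It is maintained in E. coli as a low-copy plasmid under kanamycin selection. In the AdEasy approach, a small shuttle plasmid carrying the transgene cassette is recombined in bacteria with the large adenoviral backbone. The resulting recombinant is then introduced into a complementing packaging cell line to produce replication-defective adenovirus. The kanamycin resistance recorded here fits a recombined product of this kind, although the record does not describe the recombination history or name the shuttle vector used.

The payload is an insert of roughly 700 bp placed between SalI and XbaI sites, both of which remain intact. The insert field only repeats the plasmid name, but that name and the insert size point to the coding sequence of the red fluorescent protein DsRed. The record does not state the promoter driving expression, the polyadenylation signal, the DsRed variant, or any fusion tags or targeting signals, and no feature table is available to fill these gaps.

The construct would serve to generate adenovirus for efficient delivery of a red fluorescent marker into mammalian cells. A virus of this kind is often used as a transduction reporter or as a control alongside adenoviruses that carry DsRed-tagged effector proteins. The associated publication concerns the role of nucleoplasmic calcium in cell proliferation, but the specific role of this plasmid in that work is not given in the record.
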