>Addgene plasmid #17515 | pAd-DsRed | addgene partial sequence | sequence record 22904 | CMV-F 5'-CGCAAATGGGCGGTAGGCGTG-3'
TCACCGAGTTCTTGCGCTTCAAGGTGCGCATGGATGGCACCGTGAACGGCCACGAGTTCGAGATCGAGGG
CGAGGGCGAGGGCCGCCCCTACGAGGGCCACAACACCGTGAAGCTGAAGGTGACCAAGGGCGGCCCCCTG
CCCTTCGCCTGGGACATCCTGTCCCCCCAGTTCCAGTACGGCTCCAAGGTGTACGTGAAGCACCCCGCCG
ACATCCCCGACTACAAGAAGCTGTCCTTCCCCGAGGGCTTCAAGTGGGAGCGCGTGATGAACTTCGAGGA
CGGCGGCGTGGTGACCGTGACCCAGGACTCCTCCCTGCAGGACGGCTGCTTCATCTACAAGGTGAAGTTC
ATCGGCGTGAACTTCCCCTCCGACGGCCCCGTAATGCAGAAGAAGACCATGGGCTGGGAGGCCTCCACCG
AGCGCCTGTACCCCCNCGACGGCGTGCTGAAGGGCGAGATCCACAAGGCCCTGAAGCTGAAGGACGGCG
